Addgene plasmid #111319: pRS314 snu114(G145A)
Purpose: snu114(G145A)
Depositing lab: Christine Guthrie. Depositing organization: University of California, San Francisco (UCSF). Publication: Genetic analysis reveals a role for the C terminus of the Saccharomyces cerevisiae GTPase Snu114 during spliceosome activation. Brenner TJ, Guthrie C. Genetics. 2005 Jul;170(3):1063-80. doi: 10.1534/genetics.105.042044. Epub 2005 May 23. PubMed 15911574.
Backbone
  Vector backbone: pRS314
  Backbone size w/o insert (bp): 4783
  Total vector size (bp): 8000
  Vector type: Yeast Expression
  Selectable markers: TRP1
Growth in bacteria
  Bacterial resistance: Ampicillin, 100 μg/mL
  Growth temperature: 37°C
  Growth strain: DH5alpha
  Copy number: Low Copy
Gene/Insert
  Gene/Insert name: SNU114 (alt names: GIN10; YKL173W)
  Species: S. cerevisiae (budding yeast)
  Insert size (bp): 3000
  Mutation: snu114 G145A
Terms and licenses: Academic/Nonprofit Terms; Industry Terms: Not Available to Industry
How to cite: pRS314 snu114(G145A) was a gift from Christine Guthrie (Addgene plasmid # 111319 ; http://n2t.net/addgene:111319 ; RRID:Addgene_111319)
