[The description below was written by a language model from this plasmid's Addgene catalogue record and pLannotate feature annotations shown in this document.]
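Description:
pRS314 snu114(G145A) is a yeast centromeric shuttle plasmid carrying a point-mutant allele of the Saccharomyces cerevisiae SNU114 gene (also called GIN10 or YKL173W). The pRS314 backbone provides a CEN6 centromere fused to an autonomously replicating sequence. This keeps the plasmid at low, stable copy number in yeast, and the TRP1 marker with its own promoter allows selection in trp1 auxotrophic strains. For propagation in E. coli the vector has a ColE1/pUC-type origin and an ampicillin resistance gene (β-lactamase). An f1 origin permits single-stranded DNA production. The short annotated fragments of lacI, rop, bom and RSF ori are probably backbone remnants or weak annotation matches rather than functional elements. The sequenced record is about 8.25 kb, consistent with the catalogue's approximate 8 kb total.

The insert sits in the pBluescript-derived cloning region, disrupting lacZα and flanked by T3 and T7 phage promoters. The SNU114 open reading frame spans roughly 3 kb, with about 300 bp of unannotated sequence upstream and some downstream. No yeast promoter for the insert is annotated or stated in the record, so expression may depend on native flanking sequence, but this is not confirmed. Snu114 is a GTP-binding component of the U5 snRNP required for pre-mRNA splicing, and the allele carries a G145A substitution. The record does not describe the functional consequence of this change. The associated publication is a genetic analysis of Snu114's role in spliceosome activation. That fits use of the plasmid to introduce the mutant allele at near-physiological dosage into yeast, for example to test growth and splicing phenotypes.
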