Features (pLannotate 1.2.2; 20 found; start..end, strand, type, name):
      3..30      +  rep_origin     RSF ori (fragment): Plasmids containing the RSF 1030 origin of replication can be propagated in E. coli cells that contain additional plasmids with compatible origins.
     32..124     +  CDS            lacI (fragment): lac repressor; lacI; The lac repressor binds to the lac operator to inhibit transcription in E. coli. This inhibition can be relieved by adding lactose or isopropyl-β-D-thiogalactopyranoside (IPTG).
    137..158     +  protein_bind   CAP binding site: CAP binding activates transcription in the presence of cAMP. E. coli catabolite activator protein
    173..203     +  promoter       lac promoter: promoter for the E. coli lac operon
    211..227     +  protein_bind   lac operator: The lac repressor binds to the lac operator to inhibit transcription in E. coli. This inhibition can be relieved by adding lactose or isopropyl-β-D-thiogalactopyranoside (IPTG). lac repressor encoded by lacI
    272..290     +  promoter       T3 promoter: promoter for bacteriophage T3 RNA polymerase
    302..324     -  misc_feature   MCS (fragment): pBluescript multiple cloning site
    622..3645    +  CDS            SNU114: SN114_YEAST - Also known as GIN10. Experimental evidence at protein level: Swiss-Prot protein existence level 1. Component of the U5 snRNP complex required for pre-mRNA splicing. Binds GTP. From Saccharomyces cerevisiae (strain ATCC 204508 / S288c) (Baker's yeast).
   3883..3901    -  promoter       T7 promoter: promoter for bacteriophage T7 RNA polymerase
   3904..4061    +  CDS            lacZα (fragment): LacZα fragment of β-galactosidase; lacZ fragment
   4065..4493    +  rep_origin     f1 ori (sequence partly withheld): f1 bacteriophage origin of replication; arrow indicates direction of (+) strand synthesis
   4521..4572    -  misc_feature   bom (fragment): basis of mobility region from pBR322
   4623..5297    -  CDS            TRP1: phosphoribosylanthranilate isomerase, required for tryptophan biosynthesis; S. cerevisiae TRP1; yeast auxotrophic marker
   5298..5445    -  promoter       TRP1 promoter: S. cerevisiae TRP1
   5583..5632    -  misc_feature   bom (fragment): basis of mobility region from pBR322
   5734..5769    -  CDS            rop (fragment): Rop protein, which maintains plasmids at low copy number; rop
   5837..6340    -  misc_feature   CEN/ARS: S. cerevisiae CEN6 centromere fused to an autonomously replicating sequence
   6377..6481    +  promoter       AmpR promoter: bla
   6482..7342    +  CDS            AmpR: β-lactamase; bla; confers resistance to ampicillin, carbenicillin, and related antibiotics
   7513..8101    +  rep_origin     ori: high-copy-number ColE1/pMB1/pBR322/pUC origin of replication
>Addgene plasmid #111319 | pRS314 snu114(G145A) | addgene full sequence | sequence record 214665 | Addgene NGS Result
GCAGCGAGTCAGTGAGCGAGGAAGCGGAAGAGCGCCCAATACGCAAACCGCCTCTCCCCGCGCGTTGGCC
GATTCATTAATGCAGCTGGCACGACAGGTTTCCCGACTGGAAAGCGGGCAGTGAGCGCAACGCAATTAAT
GTGAGTTAGCTCACTCATTAGGCACCCCAGGCTTTACACTTTATGCTTCCGGCTCGTATGTTGTGTGGAA
TTGTGAGCGGATAACAATTTCACACAGGAAACAGCTATGACCATGATTACGCCAAGCTCGAAATTAACCC
TCACTAAAGGGAACAAAAGCTGGTACCGGGCCCCCCCTCGAGGTAGCGTATACTCTGGCATTTTTCATTT
ATTTGACTTATTTTTATTTATTTTATTGTACAATGGCAAACAAATACACGGACTGGTATGTTCTTCGTCA
AATTGATGATCTGTTCTTTTGGCTTATCCTTATGGGATGATTAATGATTGTTAAAGCCTCATTGCGGAAA
TTTTAATGCCGGAAAGGCCTGAAAAATTTCAAAGTGGCAGAAAACAAGGCTTTGGGGCATTACTTGCCAA
CGGCTGACGATTGCTAGCTGCTTTTACAGAAGCGATACACAATAGCTCCTAACATAGCAAAATGGAAGGT
GACGATTTATTCGATGAGTTTGGAAATTTGATCGGAGTTGATCCTTTTGACTCGGATGAAGAAGAAAGTG
TGCTGGATGAGCAAGAACAATATCAAACCAATACGTTTGAGGGGAGCGGCAACAACAATGAGATTGAGAG
CAGACAACTTACCTCGTTAGGAAGTAAAAAGGAACTTGGAATTTCCTTAGAGCACCCTTATGGTAAGGAA
GTGGAAGTATTAATGGAAACTAAGAACACACAGTCACCACAGACTCCACTGGTAGAGCCGGTTACAGAAC
GAACAAAGTTGCAAGAGCATACAATTTTTACACAATTAAAAAAAAACATTCCGAAGACTAGATATAATCG
AGACTATATGTTATCAATGGCTAACATTCCGGAGAGGATAATAAATGTTGGTGTCATTGGACCTCTTCAC
TCAGCTAAGACCTCTTTGATGGATCTCCTAGTAATCGACTCACACAAACGCATACCAGATATGTCTAAGA
ATGTAGAACTTGGATGGAAACCGCTAAGATACCTGGATAATTTGAAACAAGAGATTGACCGGGGTCTTTC
CATTAAACTTAATGGTTCCACTCTACTCTGCACCGATTTAGAATCCAAGTCTAGAATGATAAACTTTTTG
GATGCACCAGGGCATGTTAATTTTATGGATGAAACGGCAGTCGCACTTGCAGCAAGTGATCTGGTTTTAA
TCGTGATAGATGTTGTAGAAGGTGTTACATTTGTGGTAGAGCAATTGATAAAACAAAGTATTAAAAATAA
TGTAGCAATGTGTTTTGTTATAAATAAACTCGACAGATTGATTCTAGATTTAAAGTTGCCACCAATGGAC
GCATACTTGAAGTTAAATCATATAATTGCAAATATCAATTCCTTTACGAAGGGAAACGTGTTTTCACCAA
TAGACAATAACATAATATTTGCGTCTACAAAGCTGGGCTTCACATTCACTATCAAGGAATTTGTTTCTTA
TTATTACGCCCACTCCATACCTTCTTCTAAGATAGACGACTTTACCACAAGGCTATGGGGTAGCGTATAT
TACCATAAAGGTAATTTCAGGACAAAACCATTTGAAAATGTAGAGAAGTACCCGACTTTCGTTGAATTTA
TCCTCATCCCGCTTTATAAAATATTTTCCTACGCTTTATCTATGGAGAAAGATAAATTAAAGAATTTGTT
AAGGTCTAACTTTAGAGTTAATTTAAGTCAAGAGGCCCTCCAGTACGATCCGCAACCTTTTTTAAAACAC
GTTCTACAGTTAATATTTAGGCAACAAACCGGTCTTGTAGATGCGATAACCAGATGTTATCAACCATTTG
AATTATTCGACAATAAGACAGCTCATCTTTCAATTCCAGGAAAATCTACACCAGAAGGCACTCTTTGGGC
TCATGTACTGAAAACTGTGGATTACGGTGGAGCAGAGTGGTCCCTTGTACGGATATACTCTGGACTTTTG
AAGAGAGGGGATACAGTACGTATACTTGATACATCACAATCTGAATCTCGCCAAAAAAGACAGTTGCATG
ATATCTCAAAGACGGAAACCTCCAACGAAGATGAAGATGAAGATGACGAAACGCCTTCATGTGAGGTCGA
AGAAATTGGCTTATTAGGTGGCAGATATGTCTATCCGGTTCATGAAGCACACAAAGGACAGATAGTATTA
ATAAAAGGTATTTCAAGTGCATATATTAAATCCGCGACGTTGTACTCTGTAAAGAGTAAGGAGGACATGA
AACAGCTAAAATTTTTCAAACCTTTAGATTATATTACCGAGGCAGTTTTCAAAATTGTTCTTCAACCTTT
ACTGCCAAGGGAATTACCCAAGTTATTGGATGCCCTGAACAAAATTTCGAAATACTACCCAGGCGTTATT
ATTAAAGTTGAGGAATCTGGAGAACATGTAATACTAGGAAATGGAGAGCTGTATATGGACTGTTTGTTGT
ATGATCTAAGAGCGAGTTATGCAAAGATAGAAATTAAAATATCTGATCCTTTAACTGTTTTTTCTGAAAG
TTGCTCAAATGAATCGTTCGCTTCAATACCTGTAAGTAATTCGATATCTCGCCTTGGTGAGGAAAATTTA
CCAGGTCTGTCGATTAGTGTAGCCGCTGAACCAATGGACTCTAAAATGATTCAGGATTTGAGCAGGAACA
CATTGGGAAAGGGTCAAAACTGCTTGGATATTGACGGAATAATGGACAACCCAAGGAAACTATCCAAAAT
ATTGAGAACCGAGTATGGGTGGGATTCGTTGGCATCAAGAAACGTTTGGTCTTTTTATAATGGCAACGTG
TTGATTAATGATACTTTGCCAGATGAAATCAGTCCTGAATTATTATCCAAATATAAGGAACAAATAATAC
AAGGATTTTACTGGGCTGTAAAAGAGGGGCCTTTGGCAGAAGAACCAATTTATGGTGTACAGTATAAATT
GTTATCGATCTCAGTACCTTCCGACGTAAACATTGACGTTATGAAAAGTCAAATTATTCCGCTAATGAAA
AAAGCCTGTTACGTTGGCTTACTGACAGCAATCCCAATTTTATTGGAACCCATCTATGAAGTTGACATCA
CGGTCCACGCCCCCTTGCTGCCAATAGTAGAGGAACTTATGAAGAAGAGACGTGGAAGCAGGATATACAA
AACAATAAAAGTGGCAGGGACACCATTGTTGGAGGTTCGTGGACAAGTTCCGGTTATTGAATCTGCAGGA
TTCGAGACAGATTTGAGATTATCTACGAATGGTCTTGGTATGTGTCAGCTGTACTTTTGGCACAAGATAT
GGAGGAAGGTTCCTGGTGATGTTTTGGATAAAGATGCGTTTATTCCAAAATTGAAACCCGCACCTATCAA
CAGTTTAAGTCGTGATTTCGTGATGAAAACAAGAAGGCGGAAGGGTATTTCTACAGGTGGATTTATGTCA
AATGATGGTCCTACGCTTGAAAAGTATATAAGCGCTGAATTATACGCTCAATTAAGAGAAAATGGCTTAG
TACCGTGAAAATCTTGGCGCATAAGAATTAAGCAATATGTCCACAATATTTTTATTCAGCAGAATTTACA
TATGACTTCGTATTTAGTGATATAACTACTCATCGGGACTGAAAATTTTTTATTTCTGCCTAAATACAGA
TGAGATGAGCTTTATAGAATTTTACGCTGTTAAAAAGTTAAACGGTAACAAAGCACAGTTAGTTGAACAA
CGGTATATAGAGAATGGCGAGCTCCAATTCGCCCTATAGTGAGTCGTATTACAATTCACTGGCCGTCGTT
TTACAACGTCGTGACTGGGAAAACCCTGGCGTTACCCAACTTAATCGCCTTGCAGCACATCCCCCTTTCG
CCAGCTGGCGTAATAGCGAAGAGGCCCGCACCGATCGCCCTTCCCAACAGTTGCGCAGCCTGAATGGCGA
ATGG
[124 nt withheld, positions 4065-4188]
C
[91 nt withheld, positions 4190-4280]
A
[49 nt withheld, positions 4282-4330]
CCTTTGACGTTGGAGTCCACGTTCTTT
[37 nt withheld, positions 4358-4394]
ACCCTATCTCGGTCTATTCTTTTGATTTATAAGGGATTTTGCCGATTTCGGCCTATTGGTTAAAAAATGA
GCTGATTTAACAAAAATTTAACGCGAATTTTAACAAAATATTAACGCTTACAATTTCCTGATGCGGTATT
TTCTCCTTACGCATCTGTGCGGTATTTCACACCGCATAGATCGGCAAGTGCACAAACAATACTTAAATAA
ATACTACTCAGTAATAACCTATTTCTTAGCATTTTTGACGAAATTTGCTATTTTGTTAGAGTCTTTTACA
CCATTTGTCTCCACACCTCCGCTTACATCAACACCAATAACGCCATTTAATCTAAGCGCATCACCAACAT
TTTCTGGCGTCAGTCCACCAGCTAACATAAAATGTAAGCTTTCGGGGCTCTCTTGCCTTCCAACCCAGTC
AGAAATCGAGTTCCAATCCAAAAGTTCACCTGTCCCACCTGCTTCTGAATCAAACAAGGGAATAAACGAA
TGAGGTTTCTGTGAAGCTGCACTGAGTAGTATGTTGCAGTCTTTTGGAAATACGAGTCTTTTAATAACTG
GCAAACCGAGGAACTCTTGGTATTCTTGCCACGACTCATCTCCATGCAGTTGGACGATATCAATGCCGTA
ATCATTGACCAGAGCCAAAACATCCTCCTTAGGTTGATTACGAAACACGCCAACCAAGTATTTCGGAGTG
CCTGAACTATTTTTATATGCTTTTACAAGACTTGAAATTTTCCTTGCAATAACCGGGTCAATTGTTCTCT
TTCTATTGGGCACACATATAATACCCAGCAAGTCAGCATCGGAATCTAGAGCACATTCTGCGGCCTCTGT
GCTCTGCAAGCCGCAAACTTTCACCAATGGACCAGAACTACCTGTGAAATTAATAACAGACATACTCCAA
GCTGCCTTTGTGTGCTTAATCACGTATACTCACGTGCTCAATAGTCACCAATGCCCTCCCTCTTGGCCCT
CTCCTTTTCTTTTTTCGACCGAATTAATTCTTAATCGGCAAAAAAAGAAAAGCTCCGGATCAAGATTGTA
CGTAAGGTGACAAGCTATTTTTCAATAAAGAATATCTTCCACTACTGCCATCTGGCGTCATAACTGCAAA
GTACACATATATTACGATGCTGTTCTATTAAATGCTTCCTATATTATATATATAGTAATGTCGTGATCTA
TGGTGCACTCTCAGTACAATCTGCTCTGATGCCGCATAGTTAAGCCAGCCCCGACACCCGCCAACACCCG
CTGACGCGCCCTGACGGGCTTGTCTGCTCCCGGCATCCGCTTACAGACAAGCTGTGACCGTCTCCGGGAG
CTGCATGTGTCAGAGGTTTTCACCGTCATCACCGAAACGCGCGAGACGAAAGGGCCTCGTGATACGCCTA
TTTTTATAGGTTAATGTCATGATAATAATGGTTTCTTAGACGGATCGCTTGCCTGTAACTTACACGCGCC
TCGTATCTTTTAATGATGGAATAATTTGGGAATTTACTCTGTGTTTATTTATTTTTATGTTTTGTATTTG
GATTTTAGAAAGTAAATAAAGAAGGTAGAAGAGTTACGGAATGAAGAAAAAAAAATAAACAAAGGTTTAA
AAAATTTCAACAAAAAGCGTACTTTACATATATATTTATTAGACAAGAAAAGCAGATTAAATAGATATAC
ATTCGATTAACGATAAGTAAAATGTAAAATCACAGGATTTTCGTGTGTGGTCTTCTACACAGACAAGATG
AAACAATTCGGCATTAATACCTGAGAGCAGGAAGAGCAAGATAAAAGGTAGTATTTGTTGGCGATCCCCC
TAGAGTCTTTTACATCTTCGGAAAACAAAAACTATTTTTTCTTTAATTTCTTTTTTTACTTTCTATTTTT
AATTTATATATTTATATTAAAAAATTTAAATTATAATTATTTTTATAGCACGTGATGAAAAGGACCCAGG
TGGCACTTTTCGGGGAAATGTGCGCGGAACCCCTATTTGTTTATTTTTCTAAATACATTCAAATATGTAT
CCGCTCATGAGACAATAACCCTGATAAATGCTTCAATAATATTGAAAAAGGAAGAGTATGAGTATTCAAC
ATTTCCGTGTCGCCCTTATTCCCTTTTTTGCGGCATTTTGCCTTCCTGTTTTTGCTCACCCAGAAACGCT
GGTGAAAGTAAAAGATGCTGAAGATCAGTTGGGTGCACGAGTGGGTTACATCGAACTGGATCTCAACAGC
GGTAAGATCCTTGAGAGTTTTCGCCCCGAAGAACGTTTTCCAATGATGAGCACTTTTAAAGTTCTGCTAT
GTGGCGCGGTATTATCCCGTATTGACGCCGGGCAAGAGCAACTCGGTCGCCGCATACACTATTCTCAGAA
TGACTTGGTTGAGTACTCACCAGTCACAGAAAAGCATCTTACGGATGGCATGACAGTAAGAGAATTATGC
AGTGCTGCCATAACCATGAGTGATAACACTGCGGCCAACTTACTTCTGACAACGATCGGAGGACCGAAGG
AGCTAACCGCTTTTTTGCACAACATGGGGGATCATGTAACTCGCCTTGATCGTTGGGAACCGGAGCTGAA
TGAAGCCATACCAAACGACGAGCGTGACACCACGATGCCTGTAGCAATGGCAACAACGTTGCGCAAACTA
TTAACTGGCGAACTACTTACTCTAGCTTCCCGGCAACAATTAATAGACTGGATGGAGGCGGATAAAGTTG
CAGGACCACTTCTGCGCTCGGCCCTTCCGGCTGGCTGGTTTATTGCTGATAAATCTGGAGCCGGTGAGCG
TGGGTCTCGCGGTATCATTGCAGCACTGGGGCCAGATGGTAAGCCCTCCCGTATCGTAGTTATCTACACG
ACGGGGAGTCAGGCAACTATGGATGAACGAAATAGACAGATCGCTGAGATAGGTGCCTCACTGATTAAGC
ATTGGTAACTGTCAGACCAAGTTTACTCATATATACTTTAGATTGATTTAAAACTTCATTTTTAATTTAA
AAGGATCTAGGTGAAGATCCTTTTTGATAATCTCATGACCAAAATCCCTTAACGTGAGTTTTCGTTCCAC
TGAGCGTCAGACCCCGTAGAAAAGATCAAAGGATCTTCTTGAGATCCTTTTTTTCTGCGCGTAATCTGCT
GCTTGCAAACAAAAAAACCACCGCTACCAGCGGTGGTTTGTTTGCCGGATCAAGAGCTACCAACTCTTTT
TCCGAAGGTAACTGGCTTCAGCAGAGCGCAGATACCAAATACTGTTCTTCTAGTGTAGCCGTAGTTAGGC
CACCACTTCAAGAACTCTGTAGCACCGCCTACATACCTCGCTCTGCTAATCCTGTTACCAGTGGCTGCTG
CCAGTGGCGATAAGTCGTGTCTTACCGGGTTGGACTCAAGACGATAGTTACCGGATAAGGCGCAGCGGTC
GGGCTGAACGGGGGGTTCGTGCACACAGCCCAGCTTGGAGCGAACGACCTACACCGAACTGAGATACCTA
CAGCGTGAGCTATGAGAAAGCGCCACGCTTCCCGAAGGGAGAAAGGCGGACAGGTATCCGGTAAGCGGCA
GGGTCGGAACAGGAGAGCGCACGAGGGAGCTTCCAGGGGGAAACGCCTGGTATCTTTATAGTCCTGTCGG
GTTTCGCCACCTCTGACTTGAGCGTCGATTTTTGTGATGCTCGTCAGGGGGGCGGAGCCTATGGAAAAAC
GCCAGCAACGCGGCCTTTTTACGGTTCCTGGCCTTTTGCTGGCCTTTTGCTCACATGTTCTTTCCTGCGT
TATCCCCTGATTCTGTGGATAACCGTATTACCGCCTTTGAGTGAGCTGATACCGCTCGCCGCAGCCGAAC
GACCGAGC
